Addgene plasmid #14626: pEF myc Gal cyclin T1 (1-726) (P#1026)
Depositing lab: Matija Peterlin. Depositing organization: University of California, San Francisco (UCSF). Publication: Interaction between P-TEFb and the C-terminal domain of RNA polymerase II activates transcriptional elongation from sites upstream or downstream of target genes. Taube R, Lin X, Irwin D, Fujinaga K, Peterlin BM. Mol Cell Biol. 2002 Jan . 22(1):321-31. 10.1128/MCB.22.1.321-331.2002 PubMed 11739744.
Backbone
  Vector backbone: pEF-BOS-myc
  Backbone size w/o insert (bp): 5500
  Vector type: Mammalian Expression
Growth in bacteria
  Bacterial resistance: Ampicillin, 100 μg/mL
  Growth temperature: 37°C
  Growth strain: DH5alpha
  Copy number: Unknown
Gene/Insert
  Gene/Insert name: cyclin T1 (alt names: cyclinT1; cycT1)
  Species: H. sapiens (human)
  Insert size (bp): 2186
  Entrez Gene: CCNT1 (a.k.a. CCNT, CYCT1, HIVE1)
  Tag / fusion protein: myc (N terminal on backbone); Gal (N terminal on insert)
  Cloning method: Restriction Enzyme; 5′ cloning site BamHI (not destroyed); 3′ cloning site XbaI (not destroyed)
  Sequencing primers: 5′ EF1a forward primer
Terms and licenses: Academic/Nonprofit Terms; Industry Terms: Not Available to Industry
Depositor comments: Full-length cyclin T1 fused to the DBD of Gal4(1–147) and inserted at the BamHI/XbaI sites of pEF-Bos-myc(EF). The cyclin insert contains H519R, S566P, P712S, and L724F compared to closest cyclin T1 reference sequence NP_001231.2.
How to cite: pEF myc Gal cyclin T1 (1-726) (P#1026) was a gift from Matija Peterlin (Addgene plasmid # 14626 ; http://n2t.net/addgene:14626 ; RRID:Addgene_14626)
