[The description below was written by a language model from this plasmid's Addgene catalogue record and the feature table of its GenBank file.]
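Description:
pEF myc Gal cyclin T1 (1-726) is a mammalian expression plasmid built on the pEF-BOS-myc backbone, with a held sequence record of 7,476 bp. It is propagated in E. coli through a high-copy ColE1/pUC-type origin and selected with ampicillin via the beta-lactamase gene. Remnants of the pUC lac promoter/operator region and M13 primer sites flank the expression cassette. No mammalian selection marker is annotated, which suggests transient transfection as the intended use.

The expression cassette is driven by the strong constitutive human EF-1-alpha promoter, including its first intron, and is terminated by a sequence annotated as the human beta-globin polyadenylation signal. The encoded protein begins with a 6xHis tag (annotated in the sequence, though not listed in the catalogue entry) and a Myc epitope, both supplied by the backbone. These are followed by the yeast GAL4 DNA-binding domain (residues 1–147) fused to full-length human cyclin T1 (CCNT1, residues 1–726), cloned between BamHI and XbaI sites. The cyclin T1 coding region is not annotated as a feature, but it presumably occupies the gap between the GAL4 domain and the poly(A) signal. The depositor notes four amino-acid differences from the closest reference sequence: H519R, S566P, P712S and L724F.

Cyclin T1 is the regulatory subunit of the elongation factor P-TEFb. Fusing it to the GAL4 DNA-binding domain allows it to be artificially tethered to GAL4 binding sites (UAS) in a reporter. The associated publication used this kind of tethering to study how recruited P-TEFb activates transcriptional elongation by RNA polymerase II from positions upstream or downstream of a target gene. The Myc tag allows detection of the fusion protein.
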