LOCUS       Exported 7476 bp ds-DNA circular SYN 12-MAY-2021
DEFINITION  synthetic circular DNA
ACCESSION   .
VERSION     .
KEYWORDS    pEF myc Gal cyclin T1 (1-726) (P#1026)
SOURCE      synthetic DNA construct
  ORGANISM  synthetic DNA construct
REFERENCE   1 (bases 1 to 7476)
  AUTHORS   Taube R, Lin X, Irwin D, Fujinaga K, Peterlin BM
  TITLE     Interaction between P-TEFb and the C-terminal domain of RNA
            polymerase II activates transcriptional elongation from sites
            upstream or downstream of target genes.
  JOURNAL   Mol Cell Biol. 2002 Jan . 22(1):321-31.
  PUBMED    11739744
REFERENCE   2 (bases 1 to 7476)
  AUTHORS   .
  TITLE     Direct Submission
  JOURNAL   Exported May 12, 2021 from SnapGene Server 1.1.58
            http://www.snapgene.com
FEATURES             Location/Qualifiers
     source          1..7476
                     /organism="synthetic DNA construct"
                     /mol_type="other DNA"
     primer_bind     complement(10..28)
                     /label=pBRforEco
                     /note="pBR322 vectors, upsteam of EcoRI site, forward
                     primer"
     promoter        96..200
                     /gene="bla"
                     /label=AmpR promoter
     CDS             201..1061
                     /codon_start=1
                     /gene="bla"
                     /product="beta-lactamase"
                     /label=AmpR
                     /note="confers resistance to ampicillin, carbenicillin, and
                     related antibiotics"
                     /translation="MSIQHFRVALIPFFAAFCLPVFAHPETLVKVKDAEDQLGARVGYI
                     ELDLNSGKILESFRPEERFPMMSTFKVLLCGAVLSRIDAGQEQLGRRIHYSQNDLVEYS
                     PVTEKHLTDGMTVRELCSAAITMSDNTAANLLLTTIGGPKELTAFLHNMGDHVTRLDRW
                     EPELNEAIPNDERDTTMPVAMATTLRKLLTGELLTLASRQQLIDWMEADKVAGPLLRSA
                     LPAGWFIADKSGAGERGSRGIIAALGPDGKPSRIVVIYTTGSQATMDERNRQIAEIGAS
                     LIKHW"
     primer_bind     complement(419..438)
                     /label=Amp-R
                     /note="Ampicillin resistance gene, reverse primer"
     rep_origin      1232..1820
                     /direction=RIGHT
                     /label=ori
                     /note="high-copy-number ColE1/pMB1/pBR322/pUC origin of
                     replication"
     primer_bind     1721..1740
                     /label=pBR322ori-F
                     /note="pBR322 origin, forward primer"
     primer_bind     1974..1991
                     /label=L4440
                     /note="L4440 vector, forward primer"
     protein_bind    2108..2129
                     /label=CAP binding site
                     /bound_moiety="E. coli catabolite activator protein"
                     /note="CAP binding activates transcription in the presence
                     of cAMP."
     promoter        2144..2174
                     /label=lac promoter
                     /note="promoter for the E. coli lac operon"
     protein_bind    2182..2198
                     /label=lac operator
                     /bound_moiety="lac repressor encoded by lacI"
                     /note="The lac repressor binds to the lac operator to
                     inhibit transcription in E. coli. This inhibition can be
                     relieved by adding lactose or
                     isopropyl-beta-D-thiogalactopyranoside (IPTG)."
     primer_bind     2187..2209
                     /label=M13/pUC Reverse
                     /note="In lacZ gene"
     primer_bind     2206..2222
                     /label=M13 rev
                     /note="common sequencing primer, one of multiple similar
                     variants"
     primer_bind     2206..2222
                     /label=M13 Reverse
                     /note="In lacZ gene. Also called M13-rev"
     promoter        2336..3514
                     /label=EF-1-alpha promoter
                     /note="strong constitutive promoter for human elongation
                     factor EF-1-alpha"
     intron          2567..3505
                     /label=EF-1-alpha intron A
                     /note="intron upstream of the start codon of human
                     EF-1-alpha"
     primer_bind     3462..3482
                     /label=EF1a-F
                     /note="Human elongation factor-1a promoter, forward primer"
     CDS             3586..3603
                     /codon_start=1
                     /product="6xHis affinity tag"
                     /label=6xHis
                     /translation="HHHHHH"
     CDS             3613..3642
                     /codon_start=1
                     /product="Myc (human c-Myc proto-oncogene) epitope tag"
                     /label=Myc
                     /translation="EQKLISEEDL"
     CDS             3658..4098
                     /codon_start=1
                     /gene="Saccharomyces cerevisiae GAL4 (truncated)"
                     /product="DNA binding domain of the GAL4 transcriptional
                     activator"
                     /label=GAL4 DNA binding domain
                     /translation="MKLLSSIEQACDICRLKKLKCSKEKPKCAKCLKNNWECRYSPKTK
                     RSPLTRAHLTEVESRLERLEQLFLLIFPREDLDMILKMDSLQDIKALLTGLFVQDNVNK
                     DAVTDRLASVETDMPLTLRQHRISATSSSEESSNKGQRQLTVS"
     polyA_signal    6377..6771
                     /label=-beta-globin poly(A)
                     /note="human beta-globin polyadenylation signal"
     primer_bind     complement(7082..7099)
                     /label=M13 Forward
                     /note="In lacZ gene. Also called M13-F20 or M13 (-21)
                     Forward"
     primer_bind     complement(7082..7098)
                     /label=M13 fwd
                     /note="common sequencing primer, one of multiple similar
                     variants"
     primer_bind     complement(7091..7113)
                     /label=M13/pUC Forward
                     /note="In lacZ gene"
     primer_bind     complement(7307..7326)
                     /label=pRS-marker
                     /note="pRS vectors, use to sequence yeast selectable
                     marker"
     primer_bind     7426..7448
                     /label=pGEX 3'
                     /note="pGEX vectors, reverse primer"
ORIGIN
        1 gacgaaaggg cctcgtgata cgcctatttt tataggttaa tgtcatgata ataatggttt
       61 cttagacgtc aggtggcact tttcggggaa atgtgcgcgg aacccctatt tgtttatttt
      121 tctaaataca ttcaaatatg tatccgctca tgagacaata accctgataa atgcttcaat
      181 aatattgaaa aaggaagagt atgagtattc aacatttccg tgtcgccctt attccctttt
      241 ttgcggcatt ttgccttcct gtttttgctc acccagaaac gctggtgaaa gtaaaagatg
      301 ctgaagatca gttgggtgca cgagtgggtt acatcgaact ggatctcaac agcggtaaga
      361 tccttgagag ttttcgcccc gaagaacgtt ttccaatgat gagcactttt aaagttctgc
      421 tatgtggcgc ggtattatcc cgtattgacg ccgggcaaga gcaactcggt cgccgcatac
      481 actattctca gaatgacttg gttgagtact caccagtcac agaaaagcat cttacggatg
      541 gcatgacagt aagagaatta tgcagtgctg ccataaccat gagtgataac actgcggcca
      601 acttacttct gacaacgatc ggaggaccga aggagctaac cgcttttttg cacaacatgg
      661 gggatcatgt aactcgcctt gatcgttggg aaccggagct gaatgaagcc ataccaaacg
      721 acgagcgtga caccacgatg cctgtagcaa tggcaacaac gttgcgcaaa ctattaactg
      781 gcgaactact tactctagct tcccggcaac aattaataga ctggatggag gcggataaag
      841 ttgcaggacc acttctgcgc tcggcccttc cggctggctg gtttattgct gataaatctg
      901 gagccggtga gcgtgggtct cgcggtatca ttgcagcact ggggccagat ggtaagccct
      961 cccgtatcgt agttatctac acgacgggga gtcaggcaac tatggatgaa cgaaatagac
     1021 agatcgctga gataggtgcc tcactgatta agcattggta actgtcagac caagtttact
     1081 catatatact ttagattgat ttaaaacttc atttttaatt taaaaggatc taggtgaaga
     1141 tcctttttga taatctcatg accaaaatcc cttaacgtga gttttcgttc cactgagcgt
     1201 cagaccccgt agaaaagatc aaaggatctt cttgagatcc tttttttctg cgcgtaatct
     1261 gctgcttgca aacaaaaaaa ccaccgctac cagcggtggt ttgtttgccg gatcaagagc
     1321 taccaactct ttttccgaag gtaactggct tcagcagagc gcagatacca aatactgttc
     1381 ttctagtgta gccgtagtta ggccaccact tcaagaactc tgtagcaccg cctacatacc
     1441 tcgctctgct aatcctgtta ccagtggctg ctgccagtgg cgataagtcg tgtcttaccg
     1501 ggttggactc aagacgatag ttaccggata aggcgcagcg gtcgggctga acggggggtt
     1561 cgtgcacaca gcccagcttg gagcgaacga cctacaccga actgagatac ctacagcgtg
     1621 agctatgaga aagcgccacg cttcccgaag ggagaaaggc ggacaggtat ccggtaagcg
     1681 gcagggtcgg aacaggagag cgcacgaggg agcttccagg gggaaacgcc tggtatcttt
     1741 atagtcctgt cgggtttcgc cacctctgac ttgagcgtcg atttttgtga tgctcgtcag
     1801 gggggcggag cctatggaaa aacgccagca acgcggcctt tttacggttc ctggcctttt
     1861 gctggccttt tgctcacatg ttctttcctg cgttatcccc tgattctgtg gataaccgta
     1921 ttaccgcctt tgagtgagct gataccgctc gccgcagccg aacgaccgag cgcagcgagt
     1981 cagtgagcga ggaagcggaa gagcgcccaa tacgcaaacc gcctctcccc gcgcgttggc
     2041 cgattcatta atgcagctgg cacgacaggt ttcccgactg gaaagcgggc agtgagcgca
     2101 acgcaattaa tgtgagttag ctcactcatt aggcacccca ggctttacac tttatgcttc
     2161 cggctcgtat gttgtgtgga attgtgagcg gataacaatt tcacacagga aacagctatg
     2221 acatgattac gaattaattc gagctcgccc agctttgcaa agatggataa agttttaaac
     2281 agagaggaat ctttgcagct aatggacctt ctaggtcttg aaaggagtgg gaattggctc
     2341 cggtgcccgt cagtgggcag agcgcacatc gcccacagtc cccgagaagt tggggggagg
     2401 ggtcggcaat tgaaccggtg cctagagaag gtggcgcggg gtaaactggg aaagtgatgt
     2461 cgtgtactgg ctccgccttt ttcccgaggg tgggggagaa ccgtatataa gtgcagtagt
     2521 cgccgtgaac gttctttttc gcaacgggtt tgccgccaga acacaggtaa gtgccgtgtg
     2581 tggttcccgc gggcctggcc tctttacggg ttatggccct tgcgtgcctt gaattacttc
     2641 cacctggctg cagtacgtga ttcttgatcc cgagcttcgg gttggaagtg ggtgggagag
     2701 ttcgaggcct tgcgcttaag gagccccttc gcctcgtgct tgagttgagg cctggcctgg
     2761 gcgctggggc cgccgcgtgc gaatctggtg gcaccttcgc gcctgtctcg ctgctttcga
     2821 taagtctcta gccatttaaa atttttgatg acctgctgcg acgctttttt tctggcaaga
     2881 tagtcttgta aatgcgggcc aagatctgca cactggtatt tcggtttttg gggccgcggg
     2941 cggcgacggg gcccgtgcgt cccagcgcac atgttcggcg aggcggggcc tgcgagcgcg
     3001 gccaccgaga atcggacggg ggtagtctca agctggccgg cctgctctgg tgcctggcct
     3061 cgcgccgccg tgtatcgccc cgccctgggc ggcaaggctg gcccggtcgg caccagttgc
     3121 gtgagcggaa agatggccgc ttcccggccc tgctgcaggg agctcaaaat ggaggacgcg
     3181 gcgctcggga gagcgggcgg gtgagtcacc cacacaaagg aaaagggcct ttccgtcctc
     3241 agccgtcgct tcatgtgact ccacggagta ccgggcgccg tccaggcacc tcgattagtt
     3301 ctcgagcttt tggagtacgt cgtctttagg ttggggggag gggttttatg cgatggagtt
     3361 tccccacact gagtgggtgg agactgaagt taggccagct tggcacttga tgtaattctc
     3421 cttggaattt gccctttttg agtttggatc ttggttcatt ctcaagcctc agacagtggt
     3481 tcaaagtttt tttcttccat ttcaggtgtc gtgaggaatt agcttgctta catttgcttc
     3541 tgacacaact gtgttcacta gcaacctcaa acagacacca tgccgcatca ccaccatcat
     3601 cacgccatgc cggagcagaa gctgatatcc gaggaggacc tggccatggc cggatccatg
     3661 aagctactgt cttctatcga acaagcatgc gatatttgcc gacttaaaaa gctcaagtgc
     3721 tccaaagaaa aaccgaagtg cgccaagtgt ctgaagaaca actgggagtg tcgctactct
     3781 cccaaaacca aaaggtctcc gctgactagg gcacatctga cagaagtgga atcaaggcta
     3841 gaaagactgg aacagctatt tctactgatt tttcctcgag aagaccttga catgattttg
     3901 aaaatggatt ctttacagga tataaaagca ttgttaacag gattatttgt acaagataat
     3961 gtgaataaag atgccgtcac agatagattg gcttcagtgg agactgatat gcctctaaca
     4021 ttgagacagc atagaataag tgcgacatca tcatcggaag agagtagtaa caaaggtcaa
     4081 agacagttga ctgtatcgcc ggaattcccc atggagggag agaggaagaa caacaacaaa
     4141 cggtggtatt tcactcgaga acagctggaa aatagcccat cccgtcgttt tggcgtggac
     4201 ccagataaag aactttctta tcgccagcag gcggccaatc tgcttcagga catggggcag
     4261 cgtcttaacg tctcacaatt gactatcaac actgctatag tatacatgca tcgattctac
     4321 atgattcagt ccttcacaca gttccctgga aattctgtgg ctccagcagc cttgtttcta
     4381 gcagctaaag tggaggagca gcccaaaaaa ttggaacatg tcatcaaggt agcacatact
     4441 tgtctccatc ctcaggaatc ccttcctgat actagaagtg aggcttattt gcaacaagtt
     4501 caagatctgg tcattttaga aagcataatt ttgcagactt taggctttga actaacaatt
     4561 gatcacccac atactcatgt agtaaagtgc actcaacttg ttcgagcaag caaggactta
     4621 gcacagactt cttacttcat ggcaaccaac agcctgcatt tgaccacatt tagcctgcag
     4681 tacacacctc ctgtggtggc ctgtgtctgc attcacctgg cttgcaagtg gtccaattgg
     4741 gagatcccag tctcaactga cgggaagcac tggtgggagt atgttgacgc cactgtgacc
     4801 ttggaacttt tagatgaact gacacatgag tttctacaga ttttggagaa aactcccaac
     4861 aggctcaaac gcatttggaa ttggagggca tgcgaggctg ccaagaaaac aaaagcagat
     4921 gaccgaggaa cagatgaaaa gacttcagag cagacaatcc tcaatatgat ttcccagagc
     4981 tcttcagaca caaccattgc aggtttaatg agcatgtcaa cttctaccac aagtgcagtg
     5041 ccttccctgc cagtctccga agagtcatcc agcaacttaa ccagtgtgga gatgttgccg
     5101 ggcaagcgtt ggctgtcctc ccaaccttct ttcaaactag aacctactca gggtcatcgg
     5161 actagtgaga atttagcact tacaggagtt gatcattcct taccacagga tggttcaaat
     5221 gcatttattt cccagaagca gaatagtaag agtgtgccat cagctaaagt gtcactgaaa
     5281 gaataccgcg cgaagcatgc agaagaattg gctgcccaga agaggcaact ggagaacatg
     5341 gaagccaatg tgaagtcaca atatgcatat gctgcccaga atctcctttc tcatcatgat
     5401 agccattctt cagtcattct aaaaatgccc atagagggtt cagaaaaccc cgagcggcct
     5461 tttctggaaa aggctgacaa aacagctctc aaaatgagaa tcccagtggc aggtggagat
     5521 aaagctgcgt cttcaaaacc agaggagata aaaatgcgca taaaagtcca tgctgcagct
     5581 gataagcaca attctgtaga ggacagtgtt acaaagagcc gagagcacaa agaaaagcac
     5641 aagactcacc catctaatca tcatcgtcat cataatcacc actcacacaa gcactctcat
     5701 tcccaacttc cagttggtac tgggaacaaa cgtcctggtg atccaaaaca tagtagccag
     5761 acaagcaact tagcacataa aacctatagc ttgtctagtt cttttccctc ttccagttct
     5821 actcgtaaaa ggggaccctc tgaagagact ggaggggctg tgtttgatca tccagccaag
     5881 attgccaaga gtactaaatc ctcttcccta aatttctcct tcccttcact tcctacaatg
     5941 ggtcagatgc ctgggcatag ctcagacaca agtggccttt ccttttcaca gcccagctgt
     6001 aaaactcgtg tccctcattc gaaactggat aaagggccca ctggggccaa tggtcacaac
     6061 acgacccaga caatagacta tcaagacact gtgaatatgc ttcactccct gctcagtgcc
     6121 cagggtgttc agcccactca gcctactgca tttgaatttg ttcgtcctta tagtgactat
     6181 ctgaatcctc ggtctggtgg aatctcctcg agatctggca atacagacaa accccggcca
     6241 ccatctctgc catcagaacc tcctccacca cttccaccct tcctaagtaa tctagaaatt
     6301 caccccacca gtgcaggctg cctatcagaa agtggtggct ggtgtggcta atgccctggc
     6361 ccacaagtat cactaagctc gctttcttgc tgtccaattt ctattaaagg ttcctttgtt
     6421 ccctaagtcc aactactaaa ctgggggata ttatgaaggg ccttgagcat ctggattctg
     6481 cctaataaaa aacatttatt ttcattgcaa tgatgtattt aaattatttc tgaatatttt
     6541 actaaaaagg gaatgtggga ggtcagtgca tttaaaacat aaagaaatga agagctagtt
     6601 caaaccttgg gaaaatacac tatatcttaa actccatgaa agaaggtgag gctgcaaaca
     6661 gctaatgcac attggcaaca gcccctgatg cctatgcctt attcatccct cagaaaagga
     6721 ttcaagtaga ggcttgattt ggaggttaaa gttttgctat gctgtatttt acattactta
     6781 ttgttttagc tgtcctcatg aatgtctttt cactacccat ttgcttatcc tgcatctctc
     6841 agccttgact ccactcagtt ctcttgctta gagataccac ctttcccctg aagtgttcct
     6901 tccatgtttt acggcgagat ggtttctcct cgcctggcca ctcagcctta gttgtctctg
     6961 ttgtcttata gaggtctact tgaagaagga aaaacagggg gcatggtttg actgtcctgt
     7021 gagcccttct tccctgcctc ccccactcac agtgacccgg aatctgcagc ccaagcttgg
     7081 cactggccgt cgttttacaa cgtcgtgact gggaaaaccc tggcgttacc caacttaatc
     7141 gccttgcagc acatccccct ttcgccagct ggcgtaatag cgaagaggcc cgcaccgatc
     7201 gcccttccca acagttgcgc agcctgaatg gcgaatggcg cctgatgcgg tattttctcc
     7261 ttacgcatct gtgcggtatt tcacaccgca tatggtgcac tctcagtaca atctgctctg
     7321 atgccgcata gttaagccag ccccgacacc cgccaacacc cgctgacgcg ccctgacggg
     7381 cttgtctgct cccggcatcc gcttacagac aagctgtgac cgtctccggg agctgcatgt
     7441 gtcagaggtt ttcaccgtca tcaccgaaac gcgcga
//
