>Addgene plasmid #14626 | pEF myc Gal cyclin T1 (1-726) (P#1026) | addgene partial sequence | sequence record 21197 | EF1a-fwd
TTAGCTTGCTTACATTTGCTTCTGACACAACTGTGTTCACTAGCAACCTCAAACAGACACCATGCCGCAT
CACCACCATCATCACGCCATGCCGGAGCAGAAGCTGATATCCGAGGAGGACCTGGCCATGGCCGGATCCA
TGAAGCTACTGTCTTCTATCGAACAAGCATGCGATATTTGCCGACTTAAAAAGCTCAAGTGCTCCAAAGA
AAAACCGAAGTGCGCCAAGTGTCTGAAGAACAACTGGGAGTGTCGCTACTCTCCCAAAACCAAAAGGTCT
CCGCTGACTAGGGCACATCTGACAGAAGTGGAATCAAGGCTAGAAAGACTGGAACAGCTATTTCTACTGA
TTTTTCCTCGAGAAGACCTTGACATGATTTTGAAAATGGATTCTTTACAGGATATAAAAGCATTGTTAAC
AGGATTATTTGTACAAGATAATGTGAATAAAGATGCCGTCACAGATAGATTGGCTTCAGTGGAGACTGAT
ATGCCTCTAACATTGAGACAGCATAGAATAAGTGCGACATCATCATCGGAAGAGAGTAGTAACAAAGGTC
AAAGACAGTTGACTGTATCGCCGGAATTCCCCATGGAGGGAGAGAGGAAGAACAACAACAAACGGTGGTA
TTTCACTCGAGAACAGCTGGAAAATAGCCCATCCCGTCGTTTTGGCGTGGACCCAGATAAAGAACTTTCT
TATCGCCAGCAGGCGGC
